>Addgene plasmid #180830 | pEUK066 | addgene full sequence | sequence record 355559 | Addgene NGS Result
TTCTTGAAGACGAAAGGGCCTCGTGATACGCCTATTTTTATAGGTTAATGTCATGATAATAATGGTTTCT
TAGACGTCAGGTGGCACTTTTCGGGGAAATGTGCGCGGAACCCCTATTTGTTTATTTTTCTAAATACATT
CAAATATGTATCCGCTCATGAGACAATAACCCTGATAAATGCTTCAATAATATTGAAAAAGGAAGAGTAT
GAGTATTCAACATTTCCGTGTCGCCCTTATTCCCTTTTTTGCGGCATTTTGCCTTCCTGTTTTTGCTCAC
CCAGAAACGCTGGTGAAAGTAAAAGATGCTGAAGATCAGTTGGGTGCACGAGTGGGTTACATCGAACTGG
ATCTCAACAGCGGTAAGATCCTTGAGAGTTTTCGCCCCGAAGAACGTTTTCCAATGATGAGCACTTTTAA
AGTTCTGCTATGTGGCGCGGTATTATCCCGTGTTGACGCCGGGCAAGAGCAACTCGGTCGCCGCATACAC
TATTCTCAGAATGACTTGGTTGAGTACTCACCAGTCACAGAAAAGCATCTTACGGATGGCATGACAGTAA
GAGAATTATGCAGTGCTGCCATAACCATGAGTGATAACACTGCGGCCAACTTACTTCTGACAACGATCGG
AGGACCGAAGGAGCTAACCGCTTTTTTGCACAACATGGGGGATCATGTAACTCGCCTTGATCGTTGGGAA
CCGGAGCTGAATGAAGCCATACCAAACGACGAGCGTGACACCACGATGCCTGCAGCAATGGCAACAACGT
TGCGCAAACTATTAACTGGCGAACTACTTACTCTAGCTTCCCGGCAACAATTAATAGACTGGATGGAGGC
GGATAAAGTTGCAGGACCACTTCTGCGCTCGGCCCTTCCGGCTGGCTGGTTTATTGCTGATAAATCTGGA
GCCGGTGAGCGTGGGTCTCGCGGTATCATTGCAGCACTGGGGCCAGATGGTAAGCCCTCCCGTATCGTAG
TTATCTACACGACGGGGAGTCAGGCAACTATGGATGAACGAAATAGACAGATCGCTGAGATAGGTGCCTC
ACTGATTAAGCATTGGTAACTGTCAGACCAAGTTTACTCATATATACTTTAGATTGATTTAAAACTTCAT
TTTTAATTTAAAAGGATCTAGGTGAAGATCCTTTTTGATAATCTCATGACCAAAATCCCTTAACGTGAGT
TTTCGTTCCACTGAGCGTCAGACCCCGTAGAAAAGATCAAAGGATCTTCTTGAGATCCTTTTTTTCTGCG
CGTAATCTGCTGCTTGCAAACAAAAAAACCACCGCTACCAGCGGTGGTTTGTTTGCCGGATCAAGAGCTA
CCAACTCTTTTTCCGAAGGTAACTGGCTTCAGCAGAGCGCAGATACCAAATACTGTCCTTCTAGTGTAGC
CGTAGTTAGGCCACCACTTCAAGAACTCTGTAGCACCGCCTACATACCTCGCTCTGCTAATCCTGTTACC
AGTGGCTGCTGCCAGTGGCGATAAGTCGTGTCTTACCGGGTTGGACTCAAGACGATAGTTACCGGATAAG
GCGCAGCGGTCGGGCTGAACGGGGGGTTCGTGCACACAGCCCAGCTTGGAGCGAACGACCTACACCGAAC
TGAGATACCTACAGCGTGAGCTATGAGAAAGCGCCACGCTTCCCGAAGGGAGAAAGGCGGACAGGTATCC
GGTAAGCGGCAGGGTCGGAACAGGAGAGCGCACGAGGGAGCTTCCAGGGGGAAACGCCTGGTATCTTTAT
AGTCCTGTCGGGTTTCGCCACCTCTGACTTGAGCGTCGATTTTTGTGATGCTCGTCAGGGGGGCGGAGCC
TATGGAAAAACGCCAGCAACGCGGCCTTTTTACGGTTCCTGGCCTTTTGCTGGCCTTTTGCTCACATGTT
CTTTCCTGCGTTATCCCCTGATTCTGTGGATAACCGTATTACCGCCTTTGAGTGAGCTGATACCGCTCGC
CGCAGCCGAACGACCGAGCGCAGCGAGTCAGTGAGCGAGGAAGCGGAAGAGCGCCTGATGCGGTATTTTC
TCCTTACGCATCTGTGCGGTATTTCACACCGCAATGGTGCACTCTCAGTACAATCTGCTCTGATGCCGCA
TAGTTAAGCCAGTATACACTCCGCTATCGCTACGTGACTGGGTCATGGCTGCGCCCCGACACCCGCCAAC
ACCCGCTGACGCGCCCTGACGGGCTTGTCTGCTCCCGGCATCCGCTTACAGACAAGCTGTGACCGTCTCC
GGGAGCTGCATGTGTCAGAGGTTTTCACCGTCATCACCGAAACGCGCGAGGCAGCTGCGGTAAAGCTCAT
CAGCGTGGTCGTGAAGCGATTCACAGATGTCTGCCTGTTCATCCGCGTCCAGCTCGTTGAGTTTCTCCAG
AAGCGTTAATGTCTGGCTTCTGATAAAGCGGGCCATGTTAAGGGCGGTTTTTTCCTGTTTGGTCACTGAT
GCCTCCGTGTAAGGGGGATTTCTGTTCATGGGGGTAATGATACCGATGAAACGAGAGAGGATGCTCACGA
TACGGGTTACTGATGATGAACATGCCCGGTTACTGGAACGTTGTGAGGGTAAACAACTGGCGGTATGGAT
GCGGCGGGACCAGAGAAAAATCACTCAGGGTCAATGCCAGCGCTTCGTTAATACAGATGTAGGTGTTCCA
CAGGGTAGCCAGCAGCATCCTGCGATGCAGATCCGGAACATAATGGTGCAGGGCGCTGACTTCCGCGTTT
CCAGACTTTACGAAACACGGAAACCGAAGACCATTCATGTTGTTGCTCAGGTCGCAGACGTTTTGCAGCA
GCAGTCGCTTCACGTTCGCTCGCGTATCGGTGATTCATTCTGCTAACCAGTAAGGCAACCCCGCCAGCCT
AGCCGGGTCCTCAACGACAGGAGCACGATCATGCGCACCCGTGGCCAGGACCCAACGCTGCCCGAGATGC
GCCGCGTGCGGCTGCTGGAGATGGCGGACGCGATGGATATGTTCTGCCAAGGGTTGGTTTGCGCATTCAC
AGTTCTCCGCAAGAATTGATTGGCTCCAATTCTTGGAGTGGTGAATCCGTTAGCGAGGTGCCGCCGGCTT
CCATTCAGGTCGAGGTGGCCCGGCTCCATGCACCGCGACGCAACGCGGGGAGGCAGACAAGGTATAGGGC
GGCGCCTACAATCCATGCCAACCCGTTCCATGTGCTCGCCGAGGCGGCATAAATCGCCGTGACGATCAGC
GGTCCAATGATCGAAGTTAGGCTGGTAAGAGCCGCGAGCGATCCTTGAAGCTGTCCCTGATGGTCGTCAT
CTACCTGCCTGGACAGCATGGCCTGCAACGCGGGCATCCCGATGCCGCCGGAAGCGAGAAGAATCATAAT
GGGGAAGGCCATCCAGCCTCGCGTCGCGAACGCCAGCAAGACGTAGCCCAGCGCGTCGGCCGCCATGCCG
GCGATAATGGCCTGCTTCTCGCCGAAACGTTTGGTGGCGGGACCAGTGACGAAGGCTTGAGCGAGGGCGT
GCAAGATTCCGAATACCGCAAGCGACAGGCCGATCATCGTCGCGCTCCAGCGAAAGCGGTCCTCGCCGAA
AATGACCCAGAGCGCTGCCGGCACCTGTCCTACGAGTTGCATGATAAAGAAGACAGTCATAAGTGCGGCG
ACGATAGTCATGCCCCGCGCCCACCGGAAGGAGCTGACTGGGTTGAAGGCTCTCAAGGGCATCGGTCGAG
ATCCCGGTGCCTAATGAGTGAGCTAACTTACATTAATTGCGTTGCGCTCACTGCCCGCTTTCCAGTCGGG
AAACCTGTCGTGCCAGCTGCATTAATGAATCGGCCAACGCGCGGGGAGAGGCGGTTTGCGTATTGGGCGC
CAGGGTGGTTTTTCTTTTCACCAGTGAGACGGGCAACAGCTGATTGCCCTTCACCGCCTGGCCCTGAGAG
AGTTGCAGCAAGCGGTCCACGCTGGTTTGCCCCAGCAGGCGAAAATCCTGTTTGATGGTGGTTAACGGCG
GGATATAACATGAGCTGTCTTCGGTATCGTCGTATCCCACTACCGAGATATCCGCACCAACGCGCAGCCC
GGACTCGGTAATGGCGCGCATTGCGCCCAGCGCCATCTGATCGTTGGCAACCAGCATCGCAGTGGGAACG
ATGCCCTCATTCAGCATTTGCATGGTTTGTTGAAAACCGGACATGGCACTCCAGTCGCCTTCCCGTTCCG
CTATCGGCTGAATTTGATTGCGAGTGAGATATTTATGCCAGCCAGCCAGACGCAGACGCGCCGAGACAGA
ACTTAATGGGCCCGCTAACAGCGCGATTTGCTGGTGACCCAATGCGACCAGATGCTCCACGCCCAGTCGC
GTACCGTCTTCATGGGAGAAAATAATACTGTTGATGGGTGTCTGGTCAGAGACATCAAGAAATAACGCCG
GAACATTAGTGCAGGCAGCTTCCACAGCAATGGCATCCTGGTCATCCAGCGGATAGTTAATGATCAGCCC
ACTGACGCGTTGCGCGAGAAGATTGTGCACCGCCGCTTTACAGGCTTCGACGCCGCTTCGTTCTACCATC
GACACCACCACGCTGGCACCCAGTTGATCGGCGCGAGATTTAATCGCCGCGACAATTTGCGACGGCGCGT
GCAGGGCCAGACTGGAGGTGGCAACGCCAATCAGCAACGACTGTTTGCCCGCCAGTTGTTGTGCCACGCG
GTTGGGAATGTAATTCAGCTCCGCCATCGCCGCTTCCACTTTTTCCCGCGTTTTCGCAGAAACGTGGCTG
GCCTGGTTCACCACGCGGGAAACGGTCTGATAAGAGACACCGGCATACTCTGCGACATCGTATAACGTTA
CTGGTTTCACATTCACCACCCTGAATTGACTCTCTTCCGGGCGCTATCATGCCATACCGCGAAAGGTTTT
GCGCCATTCGATGGTGTCCGGGATCTCGACGCTCTCCCTTATGCGACTCCTGCATTAGGAAGCAGCCCAG
TAGTAGGTTGAGGCCGTTGAGCACCGCCGCCGCAAGGAATGGTGCATGCAAGGAGATGGCGCCCAACAGT
CCCCCGGCCACGGGGCCTGCCACCATACCCACGCCGAAACAAGCGCTCATGAGCCCGAAGTGGCGAGCCC
GATCTTCCCCATCGGTGATGTCGGCGATATAGGCGCCAGCAACCGCACCTGTGGCGCCGGTGATGCCGGC
CACGATGCGTCCGGCGTAGAGGATCGAGATCTCGATCCCGCGAAATTAATACGACTCACTATAGGGGAAT
TGTGAGCGGATAACAATTCCCCTCTAGAAATAATTTTGTTTAACTTTAAGAAGGAGATATACCATGGGCA
GCAGCCATCATCATCATCATCACAGCAGCGGCCTGGTGCCGCGCGGCAGCCATATGAACGCGCCGACCCA
CACCAACACCCGTTACCTGGAAAACGCGTGGTACGTTGCGGCGCTGAGCAGCGAGGTTCAGGGTCAAGCG
CTGTTCCACCGTAAGATCCTGGACATTAGCGTGATGATCTATCGTCTGAGCGATGGTAGCCCGACCGCGC
TGCGTGATCGTTGCCCGCACCGTTTTGCGCCGCTGCACATGGGTAAACGTGAAGGCGACGAGATCAGCTG
CTTCTACCACGCGCTGCGTTTTAACAGCGTGGGTACCTGCACCCACAACCCGCACGGTAACGGCAACATT
CCGGATGGCGCGAACGTTCGTGCGTTCCCGCTGCTGGAACGTCACGGTTTTATCTGGATTTGGATGGGTG
AACAGACCGCGGACCCGGATCTGCTGCCGGACTTCAGCCCGCTGGAAGATAGCGGTCCGAACGCGGTGGG
CTACACCTATATGCACATGGACGCGAACTTTGAACTGATCGTGGACAACGTTATGGATCTGAGCCACATT
GATCACGTTCACGGCGAGATCATTAGCACCCGTGGCAAGCTGAGCCCGAAGATCCCGAAAATTCGTAGCA
CCAGCCGTAGCATCAGCAGCCGTTGGGAATGGGAGCAGCAACCGGCGATGCTGATTCTGGCGCCGTTCCT
GCCGGCGCCGGATGCGGAGGCGCGTCAGTATTTTGATATCACCTGGACCCCGCCGGCGAACATTCAGCTG
AGCGTGGGTGCGGTTCAAGGCGAACTGAGCTTCGACGAGGCGGTGATGCAGTACGATCTGCACACCGCGA
CCCCGGAAACCCAATTTACCACCCACTATTTCTTTGCGACCCGTCGTAACCACGACACCGATAACGCGGA
GTACAACGCGATGAAGATCAAAGCGATGCACGACACCTTCGAAGCGGAGGATGGTCCGATCATTACCGGC
GTTCAACGTGAAATGGGTGACACCGATTTCTTTGACCTGAACCCGGTGCTGATGAGCAACGATGTTGGCC
CGGTGCGTGTTCGTAAGCTGCTGCGTAAACTGATTGAGGAAGAGCGTGCGGACGATTACCACAAAAGCGA
GTAAGGATCCGGCTGCTAACAAAGCCCGAAAGGAAGCTGAGTTGGCTGCTGCCACCGCTGAGCAATAACT
AGCATAACCCCTTGGGGCCTCTAAACGGGTCTTGAGGGGTTTTTTGCTGAAAGGAGGAACTATATCCGGA
TATCCCGCAAGAGGCCCGGCAGTACCGGCATAACCAAGCCTATGCCTACAGCATCCAGGGTGACGGTGCC
GAGGATGACGATGAGCGCATTGTTAGATTTCATACACGGTGCCTGACTGCGTTAGCAATTTAACTGTGAT
AAACTACCGCATTAAAGCTTATCGATGATAAGCTGTCAAACATGAGAA
Features (pLannotate 1.2.2; 20 found; start..end, strand, type, name):
    104..208     +  promoter       AmpR promoter: bla
    209..1069    +  CDS            AmpR: β-lactamase; bla; confers resistance to ampicillin, carbenicillin, and related antibiotics
   1240..1828    +  rep_origin     ori: high-copy-number ColE1/pMB1/pBR322/pUC origin of replication
   2014..2153    -  misc_feature   bom: basis of mobility region from pBR322
   2255..2446    -  CDS            rop: Rop protein, which maintains plasmids at low copy number; rop
   2463..2843    +  CDS            YPB1_ECOLX: Protein predicted: Swiss-Prot protein existence level 4. From Escherichia coli.
   3085..3709    -  CDS            TcR (fragment): tetracycline efflux protein; tet; confers resistance to tetracycline
   3724..3745    -  protein_bind   CAP binding site: CAP binding activates transcription in the presence of cAMP. E. coli catabolite activator protein
   3758..4840    -  CDS            lacI: lac repressor; lacI; The lac repressor binds to the lac operator to inhibit transcription in E. coli. This inhibition can be relieved by adding lactose or isopropyl-β-D-thiogalactopyranoside (IPTG).
   4841..4918    -  promoter       lacI promoter: lacI
   4926..5205    -  CDS            TcR (fragment): tetracycline efflux protein; tet; confers resistance to tetracycline
   5227..5245    +  promoter       T7 promoter: promoter for bacteriophage T7 RNA polymerase
   5246..5270    +  protein_bind   lac operator: The lac repressor binds to the lac operator to inhibit transcription in E. coli. This inhibition can be relieved by adding lactose or isopropyl-β-D-thiogalactopyranoside (IPTG). lac repressor encoded by lacI
   5285..5307    +  RBS            RBS: efficient ribosome binding site from bacteriophage T7 gene 10 (Olins and Rangwala, 1989)
   5326..5342    +  CDS            capTEV™ (fragment): composite tag for in vivo biotinylation, TEV protease cleavage, and 6xHis tagging
   5353..5370    +  CDS            thrombin site: thrombin recognition and cleavage site
   6452..6501    +  CDS            SET1 (fragment): solubility-enhancement tag derived from T7 phage gene 10B
   6509..6556    +  terminator     T7 terminator: transcription terminator for bacteriophage T7 RNA polymerase
   6579..6683    -  CDS            TcR (fragment): tetracycline efflux protein; tet; confers resistance to tetracycline
   6731..6759    -  promoter       tet promoter: E. coli promoter for tetracycline efflux protein gene
