[The description below was written by a language model from this plasmid's Addgene catalogue record and pLannotate feature annotations shown in this document.]
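Description:
pEUK066 is a bacterial expression plasmid built on the pET-15b backbone for T7-driven, IPTG-inducible production of NaGdmA (locus SARO_RS07455) from Novosphingobium aromaticivorans DSM 12444 in E. coli. The roughly 1.07 kb insert is a synthetic gene, codon-optimized for E. coli and introduced by Gibson assembly, giving a total plasmid of about 6.8 kb. The associated study concerns Rieske non-heme iron monooxygenases that carry out guaiacol O-demethylation. The plasmid therefore appears intended for producing recombinant protein for purification and characterization, although the record itself states only expression in E. coli.

The annotated sequence shows the standard pET architecture. A T7 promoter is followed directly by a lac operator and the phage T7 gene 10 ribosome binding site. Downstream of these, a short match annotated as a capTEV fragment most likely corresponds to the backbone's N-terminal 6xHis tag, and it is followed by a thrombin cleavage site that allows the tag to be removed. The NaGdmA coding region itself is not annotated, but it fits the unlabelled interval between the thrombin site and the T7 terminator. The small "SET1" fragment just upstream of the terminator is probably residual backbone sequence rather than a functional fusion. A plasmid-borne lacI gene with its own promoter supplies the repressor that keeps the cassette off until induction, and expression requires a host that provides T7 RNA polymerase. The plasmid replicates from a pBR322-type ColE1 origin accompanied by the rop gene and the bom region, and it is selected with ampicillin through the bla gene. The scattered tetracycline-resistance fragments and the tet promoter are non-functional pBR322 remnants.
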