Addgene plasmid #180830: pEUK066
Purpose: T7-inducible expression construct to produce NaGdmA (SARO_RS07455) in E. coli
Depositing lab: Gregg Beckham. Depositing organization: National Laboratory of the Rockies (NLR). Publication: Discovery, characterization, and metabolic engineering of Rieske non-heme iron monooxygenases for guaiacol O-demethylation. Bleem A, Kuatsjah E, Presley GN, Hinchen DJ, Zahn M, Garcia DC, Michener WE, König G, Tornesakis K, Allemann MN, Giannone RJ, McGeehan JE, Beckham GT, Michener JK. Chem Catalysis, 2022 10.1016/j.checat.2022.04.019.
Backbone
  Vector backbone: pET-15b
  Backbone manufacturer: Invitrogen
  Backbone size w/o insert (bp): 5708
  Total vector size (bp): 6771
  Vector type: Bacterial Expression
Growth in bacteria
  Bacterial resistance: Ampicillin, 100 μg/mL
  Growth temperature: 37°C
  Growth strain: DH5alpha
  Copy number: Unknown
Gene/Insert
  Gene/Insert name: NaGdmA (alt name: SARO_RS07455)
  Species: Synthetic; Novosphingobium aromaticivorans DSM 12444
  Insert size (bp): 1071
  Promoter: T7
  Tag / fusion protein: 6X His (N terminal on backbone)
  Cloning method: Gibson Cloning
  Sequencing primers: 5′ TAATACGACTCACTATAGGG; 3′ GCTAGTTATTGCTCAGCGG
Resource information
  A portion of this plasmid was derived from a plasmid made by: synthetic gene was codon-optimized for expression in E. coli and synthesized by Twist Biosciences
Terms and licenses: Academic/Nonprofit Terms; Industry Terms: Not Available to Industry
How to cite: pEUK066 was a gift from Gregg Beckham (Addgene plasmid # 180830 ; http://n2t.net/addgene:180830 ; RRID:Addgene_180830)
